Addgene plasmid #40507: pEMB018 / LRRK2_BC_1320_2210
Depositing lab: Michael J Fox Foundation MJFF. Depositing organization: Michael J Fox Foundation.
Backbone
  Vector backbone: pEMB018
  Backbone manufacturer: Emerald
  Vector type: Baculovirus
Growth in bacteria
  Bacterial resistance: Ampicillin, 100 μg/mL
  Growth temperature: 37°C
  Growth strain: Top10
  Copy number: High Copy
Gene/Insert
  Gene/Insert name: LRRK2
  Species: H. sapiens (human)
  Mutation: WT; aa1320_2210
  Entrez Gene: LRRK2 (a.k.a. AURA17, DARDARIN, PARK8, RIPK7, ROCO2)
  Promoter: polH
  Tag / fusion protein: 6xHis (N terminal on insert)
  Cloning method: Restriction Enzyme; 5′ cloning site BamHI (destroyed during cloning); 3′ cloning site HindIII (destroyed during cloning)
  Sequencing primers: 5′ DSP2466For:GAATTTCGTCGACAGATC; 3′ DSP2466Rev:AATAACCCGGATCAGCTT
Terms and licenses: Academic/Nonprofit Terms; Industry Terms
How to cite: pEMB018 / LRRK2_BC_1320_2210 was a gift from Michael J Fox Foundation MJFF (Addgene plasmid # 40507 ; http://n2t.net/addgene:40507 ; RRID:Addgene_40507)
