[The description below was written by a language model from this plasmid's Addgene catalogue record and pLannotate feature annotations shown in this document.]
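Description:
pEMB018 / LRRK2_BC_1320_2210 is a baculovirus transfer plasmid of about 10.1 kb, built on the Emerald pEMB018 backbone for expressing a fragment of human LRRK2 in insect cells. In bacteria it is maintained as a high-copy plasmid through a ColE1/pUC-type origin and selected with ampicillin via the β-lactamase gene and its own promoter. An f1 phage origin and a remnant of lacZα are also present.

The expression cassette is flanked by AcMNPV sequences: lef2 and ORF603 on one side and an ORF1629 recombination region on the other. These act as homology arms, so the intervening DNA can be transferred into the polyhedrin locus of a baculovirus genome by homologous recombination. Between the arms, the very late polyhedrin (polH) promoter drives wild-type human LRRK2 residues 1320–2210, a truncation taken from the central-to-C-terminal part of this Parkinson's disease-linked serine/threonine kinase. Facing the opposite direction, the late p6.9 promoter drives E. coli β-glucuronidase (GUS), which serves as a reporter for identifying recombinant virus. The insert was cloned by restriction enzymes into BamHI and HindIII sites, both destroyed in the process.

The catalogue entry lists an N-terminal 6xHis tag, whereas the feature annotation detects a six-histidine stretch just downstream of the LRRK2 coding region and none upstream. The tag's position should therefore be checked against the sequence. The record does not state a specific application, but the design suits producing recombinant baculovirus to express and affinity-purify this LRRK2 fragment for biochemical or structural study.
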