Features (pLannotate 1.2.2; 14 found; start..end, strand, type, name):
    329..453     +  CDS            lef2: baculovirus late expression factor 2
    491..1096    +  CDS            ORF603: baculovirus ORF603 protein
   1167..2972    -  CDS            GUS: β-glucuronidase; uidA (or gusA) from E. coli
   2987..3302    -  promoter       p6.9 promoter: Autographa californica p6.9; baculovirus late basic protein promoter
   3317..3408    +  promoter       polyhedrin promoter: polh from Autographa californica; promoter for the baculovirus polyhedrin gene
   3463..6135    +  CDS            LRRK2 (fragment): LRRK2_HUMAN - Also known as PARK8. Experimental evidence at protein level: Swiss-Prot protein existence level 1. Serine/threonine-protein kinase which phosphorylates a broad range of proteins involved in multiple processes such as neuronal plasticity, autophagy, and vesicle trafficking (PubMed:20949042, PubMed:22012985, PubMed:26824392, PubMed:29125462, PubMed:28720718, PubMed:29127255, PubMed:30398148, PubMed:29212815, PubMed:30635421, PubMed:21850687, PubMed:23395371, PubMed:17114044, PubMed:24687852, PubMed:26014385, PubMed:25201882). Is a key regulator of RAB GTPases by regulating the GTP/
   6159..6176    +  CDS            9xHis (fragment): 9xHis affinity tag
   6213..7570    +  misc_recomb    baculovirus recombination region (ORF1629): contains part of ORF1629
   7568..7645    -  CDS            P61 (fragment): P78_NPVAC - Experimental evidence at protein level: Swiss-Prot protein existence level 1. Plays a role in the transport of the nucleocapsids from the cytoplasm toward the host nucleus together with the host actin- polymerizing Arp2/3 complex. From Autographa californica nuclear polyhedrosis virus (AcMNPV).
   7833..8421    -  rep_origin     ori: high-copy-number ColE1/pMB1/pBR322/pUC origin of replication
   8592..9452    -  CDS            AmpR: β-lactamase; bla; confers resistance to ampicillin, carbenicillin, and related antibiotics
   9453..9557    -  promoter       AmpR promoter: bla
   9584..10039   +  rep_origin     f1 ori (sequence partly withheld): f1 bacteriophage origin of replication; arrow indicates direction of (+) strand synthesis
  10044..1       -  CDS            lacZα (fragment) (across the origin): LacZα fragment of β-galactosidase; lacZ fragment
>Addgene plasmid #40507 | pEMB018 / LRRK2_BC_1320_2210 | depositor full sequence | sequence record 52180 | pEMB018 / LRRK2_BC_1320_2210 sequence 10109 bps
GGAACGGCTCCGCCCACTATTAATGAAATTAAAAATTCCAATTTTAAAAAACGCAGCAAGAGAAACATTT
GTATGAAAGAATGCGTAGAAGGAAAGAAAAATGTCGTCGACATGCTGAACAACAAGATTAATATGCCTCC
GTGTATAAAAAAAATATTGAACGATTTGAAAGAAAACAATGTACCGCGCGGCGGTATGTACAGGAAGAGG
TTTATACTAAACTGTTACATTGCAAACGTGGTTTCGTGTGCCAAGTGTGAAAACCGATGTTTAATCAAGG
CTCTGACGCATTTCTACAACCACGACTCCAAGTGTGTGGGTGAAGTCATGCATCTTTTAATCAAATCCCA
AGATGTGTATAAACCACCAAACTGCCAAAAAATGAAAACTGTCGACAAGCTCTGTCCGTTTGCTGGCAAC
TGCAAGGGTCTCAATCCTATTTGTAATTATTGAATAATAAAACAATTATAAATGCTAAATTTGTTTTTTA
TTAACGATACAAACCAAACGCAACAAGAACATTTGTAGTATTATCTATAATTGAAAACGCGTAGTTATAA
TCGCTGAGGTAATATTTAAAATCATTTTCAAATGATTCACAGTTAATTTGCGACAATATAATTTTATTTT
CACATAAACTAGACGCCTTGTCGTCTTCTTCTTCGTATTCCTTCTCTTTTTCATTTTTCTCTTCATAAAA
ATTAACATAGTTATTATCGTATCCATATATGTATCTATCGTATAGAGTAAATTTTTTGTTGTCATAAATA
TATATGTCTTTTTTAATGGGGTGTATAGTACCGCTGCGCATAGTTTTTCTGTAATTTACAACAGTGCTAT
TTTCTGGTAGTTCTTCGGAGTGTGTTGCTTTAATTATTAAATTTATATAATCAATGAATTTGGGATCGTC
GGTTTTGTACAATATGTTGCCGGCATAGTACGCAGCTTCTTCTAGTTCAATTACACCATTTTTTAGCAGC
ACCGGATTAACATAACTTTCCAAAATGTTGTACGAACCGTTAAACAAAAACAGTTCACCTCCCTTTTCTA
TACTATTGTCTGCGAGCAGTTGTTTGTTGTTAAAAATAACAGCCATTGTAATGAGACGCACAAACTAATA
TCACAAACTGGAAATGTCTATCAATATATAGTTGCTGATCAGATCCTCATTGTTTGCCTCCCTGCTGCGG
TTTTTCACCGAAGTTCATGCCAGTCCAGCGTTTTTGCAGCAGAAAAGCCGCCGACTTCGGTTTGCGGTCG
CGAGTGAAGATCCCTTTCTTGTTACCGCCAACGCGCAATATGCCTTGCGAGGTCGCAAAATCGGCGAAAT
TCCATACCTGTTCACCGACGACGGCGCTGACGCGATCAAAGACGCGGTGATACATATCCAGCCATGCACA
CTGATACTCTTCACTCCACATGTCGGTGTACATTGAGTGCAGCCCGGCTAACGTATCCACGCCGTATTCG
GTGATGATAATCGGCTGATGCAGTTTCTCCTGCCAGGCCAGAAGTTCTTTTTCCAGTACCTTCTCTGCCG
TTTCCAAATCGCCGCTTTGGACATACCATCCGTAATAACGGTTCAGGCACAGCACATCAAAGAGATCGCT
GATGGTATCGGTGTGAGCGTCGCAGAACATTACATTGACGCAGGTGATCGGACGCGTCGGGTCGAGTTTA
CGCGTTGCTTCCGCCAGTGGCGCGAAATATTCCCGTGCACCTTGCGGACGGGTATCCGGTTCGTTGGCAA
TACTCCACATCACCACGCTTGGGTGGTTTTTGTCACGCGCTATCAGCTCTTTAATCGCCTGTAAGTGCGC
TTGCTGAGTTTCCCCGTTGACTGCCTCTTCGCTGTACAGTTCTTTCGGCTTGTTGCCCGCTTCGAAACCA
ATGCCTAAAGAGAGCGAAAAGCCGACAGCAGCAGTTTCATCAATCACCACGATGCCATGTTCATCTGCCC
AGTCGAGCATCTCTTCAGCGTAAGGGTAATGCGAGGTACGGTAGGAGTTGGCCCCAATCCAGTCCATTAA
TGCGTGGTCGTGCACCATCAGCACGTTATCGAATCCTTTGCCACGTAAGTCCGCATCTTCATGACGACCA
AAGCCAGTAAAGTAGAACGGTTTGTGGTTAATCAGGAACTGTTGGCCCTTCACTGCCACTGACCGGATGC
CGACGCGAAGCGGGTAGATATCACACTCTGTCTGGCTTTTGGCTGTGACGCACAGTTCATAGAGATAACC
TTCACCCGGTTGCCAGAGGTGCGGATTCACCACTTGCAAAGTCCCGCTAGTGCCTTGTCCAGTTGCAACC
ACCTGTTGATCCGCATCACGCAGTTCAACGCTGACATCACCATTGGCCACCACCTGCCAGTCAACAGACG
CGTGGTTACAGTCTTGCGCGACATGCGTCACCACGGTGATATCGTCCACCCAGGTGTTCGGCGTGGTGTA
GAGCATTACGCTGCGATGGATTCCGGCATAGTTAAAGAAATCATGGAAGTAAGACTGCTTTTTCTTGCCG
TTTTCGTCGGTAATCACCATTCCCGGCGGGATAGTCTGCCAGTTCAGTTCGTTGTTCACACAAACGGTGA
TACGTACACTTTTCCCGGCAATAACATACGGCGTGACATCGGCTTCAAATGGCGTATAGCCGCCCTGATG
CTCCATCACTTCCTGATTATTGACCCACACTTTGCCGTAATGAGTGACCGCATCGAAACGCAGCACGATA
CGCTGGCCTGCCCAACCTTTCGGTATAAAGACTTCGCGCTGATACCAGACGTTGCCCGCATAATTACGAA
TATCTGCATCGGCGAACTGATCGTTAAAACTGCCTGGCACAGCAATTGCCCGGCTTTCTTGTAACGCGCT
TTCCCACCAACGCTGATCAATTCCACAGTTTTCGCGATCCAGACTGAATGCCCACAGGCCGTCGAGTTTT
TTGATTTCACGGGTTGGGGTTTCTACAGGACGGACCATATTTATAGGTGTAATTTATGTAGCTGTAATTT
TTACCTTATTAATATTTTTTACGCTTTGCATTCGACGACTGAACTCCCAAATATATGTTTAACTCGTCTT
GGTCGTTTGAATTTTTGTTGCTGTGTTTCCTAATATTTTCCATCACCTTAAATATGTTATTGTAATCCTC
AATGTTGAACTTGCAATTGGACACGGCATAGTTTTCCATAGTCGTGTAAAACATGGTATTGGCTGCATTG
TAATACATCCGACTGAGCGGGTACGGATCTATGTGTTTGAGCAGCCTGTTCAAAAACTCTGCATCGTCGC
AAAACGGAATTTCGTCGACAGATCTGATCATGGAGATAATTAAAATGATAACCATCTCGCAAATAAATAA
GTATTTTACTGTTTTCGTAACAGTTTTGTAATAAAAAAACCTATAAATATAGGATCTATGCACCACCATC
ACCACCATCACCACTTGGTGCCCCGCGGATCCCGTTTCCTGCAGCAGCGTCTTAAGAAGGCCGTGCCCTA
CAATCGCATGAAGCTGATGATCGTCGGGAACACCGGTTCTGGAAAGACAACCCTCTTGCAGCAGCTTATG
AAGACTAAGAAGTCCGACTTGGGGATGCAGAGCGCCACTGTGGGGATCGACGTGAAAGACTGGCCAATCC
AAATCCGTGACAAGCGCAAGCGTGACTTAGTACTGAACGTGTGGGACTTTGCCGGCAGGGAAGAGTTCTA
CTCTACGCATCCTCACTTCATGACTCAGCGTGCCCTCTATCTGGCAGTTTACGACCTCTCAAAGGGCCAG
GCTGAGGTGGACGCCATGAAACCCTGGCTGTTTAACATCAAGGCTCGTGCTTCCAGCTCCCCTGTGATCT
TAGTCGGGACACACTTGGATGTTTCTGATGAGAAGCAGCGTAAGGCATGTATGAGTAAGATCACCAAAGA
GCTGTTGAACAAACGCGGCTTTCCCGCCATCCGTGATTACCACTTCGTCAACGCTACCGAGGAAAGCGAC
GCACTGGCCAAGTTACGTAAGACCATTATCAACGAAAGCCTGAACTTCAAAATTCGCGACCAGCTGGTGG
TCGGACAGCTGATCCCCGACTGCTACGTGGAACTTGAGAAGATCATCCTGAGCGAGCGCAAGAATGTGCC
TATCGAGTTTCCAGTGATCGATCGCAAACGTCTCCTCCAGCTCGTGCGTGAGAATCAGCTGCAGCTCGAC
GAGAACGAGCTGCCTCATGCTGTGCACTTCCTTAACGAGTCAGGTGTCCTCCTGCACTTCCAGGACCCGG
CTCTCCAGCTGAGTGACCTCTATTTCGTGGAGCCAAAGTGGCTCTGTAAAATTATGGCTCAAATCCTCAC
TGTCAAGGTAGAGGGCTGTCCAAAGCACCCAAAGGGCATCATCTCGCGTCGCGACGTGGAAAAGTTTCTC
TCTAAGAAGCGCAAGTTTCCCAAGAACTACATGAGCCAGTACTTTAAACTGTTGGAGAAGTTCCAGATCG
CTCTGCCTATCGGCGAAGAGTACCTGTTGGTTCCTTCCTCCCTGTCCGATCACCGCCCCGTGATTGAGCT
GCCTCACTGCGAGAACAGCGAGATTATCATTCGCCTATACGAGATGCCGTACTTTCCGATGGGCTTCTGG
TCAAGGCTCATCAATCGTCTGCTTGAAATCTCCCCATATATGCTGAGCGGTCGTGAACGCGCTCTGAGGC
CAAACCGGATGTACTGGCGCCAGGGGATTTACTTGAACTGGTCCCCTGAGGCTTATTGTCTGGTGGGCTC
GGAAGTCCTGGATAACCACCCCGAATCATTCCTGAAGATCACCGTTCCTTCCTGCCGTAAGGGTTGCATT
CTATTGGGACAGGTGGTGGATCATATCGATTCCCTGATGGAGGAGTGGTTCCCTGGCCTGTTGGAGATCG
ACATCTGTGGCGAGGGTGAGACCCTGCTGAAGAAGTGGGCACTCTACAGTTTCAATGACGGCGAAGAACA
CCAGAAGATTCTGCTCGACGACCTCATGAAGAAGGCCGAGGAGGGCGACCTGCTCGTGAACCCCGACCAG
CCTAGGCTGACCATCCCCATCTCCCAGATTGCACCCGACCTTATCCTCGCTGACCTGCCTCGCAACATCA
TGCTGAACAATGACGAGCTGGAGTTTGAACAAGCACCCGAGTTCCTGCTAGGCGACGGCTCTTTCGGTTC
AGTTTACCGTGCTGCTTACGAGGGTGAAGAGGTTGCCGTGAAGATTTTTAACAAGCACACTTCGCTCCGT
CTGCTGCGTCAGGAGCTTGTGGTTCTCTGCCACCTGCACCACCCTTCCCTGATCTCCCTGCTGGCCGCCG
GCATTAGGCCTCGCATGCTAGTGATGGAACTGGCCAGTAAGGGTTCATTGGACCGCCTGCTGCAGCAGGA
CAAGGCTAGCCTGACCCGTACGCTCCAGCACCGTATCGCCCTGCATGTGGCCGACGGACTGCGCTACTTG
CACAGTGCCATGATCATTTATCGCGATCTGAAGCCTCATAATGTTCTTCTGTTCACGCTCTACCCAAACG
CAGCTATCATTGCCAAAATTGCCGATTACGGCATAGCCCAGTACTGCTGTCGTATGGGTATCAAGACTAG
CGAGGGTACACCTGGGTTCCGCGCTCCCGAAGTCGCACGCGGGAACGTGATCTACAACCAGCAGGCCGAC
GTGTACTCGTTTGGCCTGCTCCTGTATGACATTCTCACTACCGGAGGCCGGATTGTGGAGGGCCTGAAAT
TTCCCAACGAGTTCGACGAGCTGGAGATCCAGGGCAAGCTGCCTGACCCCGTGAAGGAGTACGGTTGTGC
ACCCTGGCCTATGGTGGAGAAGCTCATTAAGCAGTGTCTGAAGGAGAACCCTCAGGAACGCCCCACAAGC
GCCCAGGTGTTCGACATTCTAAACTCTGCAGAGTTAGTGTGTCTGACTAGGCGTATCTTACTCCCGAAGA
ACGTGATCGTTGAGTGCATGGTGGCAACGCACCACAACTCGCGTAACGCTAGCATCTGGTTAGGATGTGG
GCATACCGATCGTGGCCAGCTGAGTTTCCTCGACCTCAACACCGAGGGGTATACTAGCGAGGAGGTCGCT
GATTCACGCATTCTGTGCCTCGCCCTTGTCCATCTGCCTGTTGAGTAAAGCTTGCGGCCGCACTCGAGCA
CCACCACCACCACCACTAACCTAGGTAGCTGAGCGCATGCAAGCTGATCCGGGTTATTAGTACATTTATT
AAGCGCTAGATTCTGTGCGTTGTTGATTTACAGACAATTGTTGTACGTATTTTAATAATTCATTAAATTT
ATAATCTTTAGGGTGGTATGTTAGAGCGAAAATCAAATGATTTTCAGCGTCTTTATATCTGAATTTAAAT
ATTAAATCCTCAATAGATTTGTAAAATAGGTTTCGATTAGTTTCAAACAAGGGTTGTTTTTCCGAACCGA
TGGCTGGACTATCTAATGGATTTTCGCTCAACGCCACAAAACTTGCCAAATCTTGTAGCAGCAATCTAGC
TTTGTCGATATTCGTTTGTGTTTTGTTTTGTAATAAAGGTTCGACGTCGTTCAAAATATTATGCGCTTTT
GTATTTCTTTCATCACTGTCGTTAGTGTACAATTGACTCGACGTAAACACGTTAAATAGAGCTTGGACAT
ATTTAACATCGGGCGTGTTAGCTTTATTAGGCCGATTATCGTCGTCGTCCCAACCCTCGTCGTTAGAAGT
TGCTTCCGAAGACGATTTTGCCATAGCCACACGACGCCTATTAATTGTGTCGGCTAACACGTCCGCGATC
AAATTTGTAGTTGAGCTTTTTGGAATTATTTCTGATTGCGGGCGTTTTTGGGCGGGTTTCAATCTAACTG
TGCCCGATTTTAATTCAGACAACACGTTAGAAAGCGATGGTGCAGGCGGTGGTAACATTTCAGACGGCAA
ATCTACTAATGGCGGCGGTGGTGGAGCTGATGATAAATCTACCATCGGTGGAGGCGCAGGCGGGGCTGGC
GGCGGAGGCGGAGGCGGAGGTGGTGGCGGTGATGCAGACGGCGGTTTAGGCTCAAATGTCTCTTTAGGCA
ACACAGTCGGCACCTCAACTATTGTACTGGTTTCGGGCGCCGTTTTTGGTTTGACCGGTCTGAGACGAGT
GCGATTTTTTTCGTTTCTAATAGCTTCCAACAATTGTTGTCTGTCGTCTAAAGGTGCAGCGGGTTGAGGT
TCCGTCGGCATTGGTGGAGCGGGCGGCAATTCAGACATCGATGGTGGTGGTGGTGGTGGAGGCGCTGGAA
TGTTAGGCACGGGAGAAGGTGGTGGCGGCGGTGCCGCCGGTATAATTTGTTCTGGTTTAGTTTGTTCGCG
CACGATTGTGGGCACCGGCGCAGGCGCCGCTGGCTGCACAACGGAAGGTCGTCTGCTTCGAGGCAGCGCT
TGGGGTGGTGGCAATTCAATATTATAATTGGAATACAAATCGTAAAAATCTGCTATAAGCATTGTAATTT
CGCTATCGTTTACCGTGCCGATATTTAACAACCGCTCAATGTAAGCAATTGTATTGTAAAGAGATTGTCT
CAAGCTCGGATCGATCCCGCACGCCGATAACAAGCCTTTTCATTTTTACTACAGCATTGTAGTGGCGAGA
CACTTCGCTGTCGTCGAGGTTTAAACGCTTCCTCGCTCACTGACTCGCTGCGCTCGGTCGTTCGGCTGCG
GCGAGCGGTATCAGCTCACTCAAAGGCGGTAATACGGTTATCCACAGAATCAGGGGATAACGCAGGAAAG
AACATGTGAGCAAAAGGCCAGCAAAAGGCCAGGAACCGTAAAAAGGCCGCGTTGCTGGCGTTTTTCCATA
GGCTCCGCCCCCCTGACGAGCATCACAAAAATCGACGCTCAAGTCAGAGGTGGCGAAACCCGACAGGACT
ATAAAGATACCAGGCGTTTCCCCCTGGAAGCTCCCTCGTGCGCTCTCCTGTTCCGACCCTGCCGCTTACC
GGATACCTGTCCGCCTTTCTCCCTTCGGGAAGCGTGGCGCTTTCTCATAGCTCACGCTGTAGGTATCTCA
GTTCGGTGTAGGTCGTTCGCTCCAAGCTGGGCTGTGTGCACGAACCCCCCGTTCAGCCCGACCGCTGCGC
CTTATCCGGTAACTATCGTCTTGAGTCCAACCCGGTAAGACACGACTTATCGCCACTGGCAGCAGCCACT
GGTAACAGGATTAGCAGAGCGAGGTATGTAGGCGGTGCTACAGAGTTCTTGAAGTGGTGGCCTAACTACG
GCTACACTAGAAGGACAGTATTTGGTATCTGCGCTCTGCTGAAGCCAGTTACCTTCGGAAAAAGAGTTGG
TAGCTCTTGATCCGGCAAACAAACCACCGCTGGTAGCGGTGGTTTTTTTGTTTGCAAGCAGCAGATTACG
CGCAGAAAAAAAGGATCTCAAGAAGATCCTTTGATCTTTTCTACGGGGTCTGACGCTCAGTGGAACGAAA
ACTCACGTTAAGGGATTTTGGTCATGAGATTATCAAAAAGGATCTTCACCTAGATCCTTTTAAATTAAAA
ATGAAGTTTTAAATCAATCTAAAGTATATATGAGTAAACTTGGTCTGACAGTTACCAATGCTTAATCAGT
GAGGCACCTATCTCAGCGATCTGTCTATTTCGTTCATCCATAGTTGCCTGACTCCCCGTCGTGTAGATAA
CTACGATACGGGAGGGCTTACCATCTGGCCCCAGTGCTGCAATGATACCGCGAGACCCACGCTCACCGGC
TCCAGATTTATCAGCAATAAACCAGCCAGCCGGAAGGGCCGAGCGCAGAAGTGGTCCTGCAACTTTATCC
GCCTCCATCCAGTCTATTAATTGTTGCCGGGAAGCTAGAGTAAGTAGTTCGCCAGTTAATAGTTTGCGCA
ACGTTGTTGCCATTGCTACAGGCATCGTGGTGTCACGCTCGTCGTTTGGTATGGCTTCATTCAGCTCCGG
TTCCCAACGATCAAGGCGAGTTACATGATCCCCCATGTTGTGCAAAAAAGCGGTTAGCTCCTTCGGTCCT
CCGATCGTTGTCAGAAGTAAGTTGGCCGCAGTGTTATCACTCATGGTTATGGCAGCACTGCATAATTCTC
TTACTGTCATGCCATCCGTAAGATGCTTTTCTGTGACTGGTGAGTACTCAACCAAGTCATTCTGAGAATA
GTGTATGCGGCGACCGAGTTGCTCTTGCCCGGCGTCAATACGGGATAATACCGCGCCACATAGCAGAACT
TTAAAAGTGCTCATCATTGGAAAACGTTCTTCGGGGCGAAAACTCTCAAGGATCTTACCGCTGTTGAGAT
CCAGTTCGATGTAACCCACTCGTGCACCCAACTGATCTTCAGCATCTTTTACTTTCACCAGCGTTTCTGG
GTGAGCAAAAACAGGAAGGCAAAATGCCGCAAAAAAGGGAATAAGGGCGACACGGAAATGTTGAATACTC
ATACTCTTCCTTTTTCAATATTATTGAAGCATTTATCAGGGTTATTGTCTCATGAGCGGATACATATTTG
AATGTATTTAGAAAAATAAACAAATAGGGGTTCCGCGCACATTTCCCCGAAAAGTGCCACCTG
[124 nt withheld, positions 9584-9707]
C
[91 nt withheld, positions 9709-9799]
A
[49 nt withheld, positions 9801-9849]
CCTTTGACGTTGGAGTCCACGTTCTTT
[37 nt withheld, positions 9877-9913]
ACCCTATCTCGGTCTATTCTTTTGATTTATAAGGGATTTTGCCGATTTCGGCCTATTGGTTAAAAAATGA
GCTGATTTAACAAAAATTTAACGCGAATTTTAACAAAATATTAACGTTTACAATTTCCCATTCGCCATTC
AGGCTGCGCAACTGTTGGGAAGGGCGATCGGTGCGGGCCTCTTCGCTATTACGCCA
