>Addgene plasmid #40507 | pEMB018 / LRRK2_BC_1320_2210 | addgene partial sequence | sequence record 54020 | DSP2466For 5'-GAATTTCGTCGACAGATC-3'
ACCATCTCGCAATAAATAAGTATTTTACTGTTTTCGTAACAGTTTTGTAATAAAAAAACCTATAAATATA
GGATCTATGCACCACCATCACCACCATCACCACTTGGTGCCCCGCGGATCCCGTTTCCTGCAGCAGCGTC
TTAAGAAGGCCGTGCCCTACAATCGCATGAAGCTGATGATCGTCGGGAACACCGGTTCTGGAAAGACAAC
CCTCTTGCAGCAGCTTATGAAGACTAAGAAGTCCGACTTGGGGATGCAGAGCGCCACTGTGGGGATCGAC
GTGAAAGACTGGCCAATCCAAATCCGTGACAAGCGCAAGCGTGACTTAGTACTGAACGTGTGGGACTTTG
CCGGCAGGGAAGAGTTCTACTCTACGCATCCTCACTTCATGACTCAGCGTGCCCTCTATCTGGCAGTTTA
CGACCTCTCAAAGGGCCAGGCTGAGGTGGACGCCATGAAACCCTGGCTGTTTAACATCAAGGCTCGTGCT
TCCAGCTCCCCTGTGATCTTAGTCGGGACACACTTGGATGTTTCTGATGAGAAGCAGCGTAAGGCATGTA
TGAGTAAGATCACCAAAGAGCTGTTGAACAAACGCGGCTTTCCCGCCATCCGTGATTACCACTTCGTCAA
CGCTACCGAGGAAAGCGACGCACTGGCCAAGTTACGTAAGACCATTATCAACGAAAGCCTGAACTTCAAA
ATTCGCGACCAGCTGGTGGTCGGACAGCTGATCCCCGACTGCTACGTGGAACTTGAGAAGATCATCCTGA
GCGAGCGCAAGAATGTGCCTATCGAGTTTCCAGTGATCGATCGCAAACGTCTCCTCCAGCTCGTGCGTGA
GAATCAGCTGCAGCTCGACGAGAACGAGCTGCCTCATGCTGTGCACTTCC
