>Addgene plasmid #40507 | pEMB018 / LRRK2_BC_1320_2210 | addgene partial sequence | sequence record 54021 | DSP2466Rev 5'-AATAACCCGGATCAGCTT-3'
TGGTGGTGGTGGTGCTCGAGTGCGGCCGCAAGCTTTACTCAACAGGCAGATGGACAAGGGCGAGGCACAG
AATGCGTGAATCAGCGACCTCCTCGCTAGTATACCCCTCGGTGTTGAGGTCGAGGAAACTCAGCTGGCCA
CGATCGGTATGCCCACATCCTAACCAGATGCTAGCGTTACGCGAGTTGTGGTGCGTTGCCACCATGCACT
CAACGATCACGTTCTTCGGGAGTAAGATACGCCTAGTCAGACACACTAACTCTGCAGAGTTTAGAATGTC
GAACACCTGGGCGCTTGTGGGGCGTTCCTGAGGGTTCTCCTTCAGACACTGCTTAATGAGCTTCTCCACC
ATAGGCCAGGGTGCACAACCGTACTCCTTCACGGGGTCAGGCAGCTTGCCCTGGATCTCCAGCTCGTCGA
ACTCGTTGGGAAATTTCAGGCCCTCCACAATCCGGCCTCCGGTAGTGAGAATGTCATACAGGAGCAGGCC
AAACGAGTACACGTCGGCCTGCTGGTTGTAGATCACGTTCCCGCGTGCGACTTCGGGAGCGCGGAACCCA
GGTGTACCCTCGCTAGTCTTGATACCCATACGACAGCAGTACTGGGCTATGCCGTAATCGGCAATTTTGG
CAATGATAGCTGCGTTTGGGTAGAGCGTGAACAGAAGAACATTATGAGGCTTCAGATCGCGATAAATGAT
CATGGCACTGTGCAAGTAGCGCAGTCCGTCGGCCACATGCAGGGCGATACGGTGCTGGAGCGTACGGGTC
AGGCTAGCCTTGTCCTGCTGCAGCAGGCGGTCCAATGAACCCTTACTGGCCAGTTCCATCACTAGCATGC
GAGGCCTAATGCCGGCGGCC
